>Addgene plasmid #75851 | TNIK gRNA (BRDN0001149026) | addgene full sequence | sequence record 184692 | Addgene Assembled Sequence
CCCGGGTGCAAAGATGGATAAAGTTTTAAACAGAGAGGAATCTTTGCAGCTAATGGACCTTCTAGGTCTT
GAAAGGAGTGGGAATTGGCTCCGGTGCCCGTCAGTGGGCAGAGCGCACATCGCCCACAGTCCCCGAGAAG
TTGGGGGGAGGGGTCGGCAATTGATCCGGTGCCTAGAGAAGGTGGCGCGGGGTAAACTGGGAAAGTGATG
TCGTGTACTGGCTCCGCCTTTTTCCCGAGGGTGGGGGAGAACCGTATATAAGTGCAGTAGTCGCCGTGAA
CGTTCTTTTTCGCAACGGGTTTGCCGCCAGAACACAGGTAAGTGCCGTGTGTGGTTCCCGCGGGCCTGGC
CTCTTTACGGGTTATGGCCCTTGCGTGCCTTGAATTACTTCCACCTGGCTGCAGTACGTGATTCTTGATC
CCGAGCTTCGGGTTGGAAGTGGGTGGGAGAGTTCGAGGCCTTGCGCTTAAGGAGCCCCTTCGCCTCGTGC
TTGAGTTGAGGCCTGGCCTGGGCGCTGGGGCCGCCGCGTGCGAATCTGGTGGCACCTTCGCGCCTGTCTC
GCTGCTTTCGATAAGTCTCTAGCCATTTAAAATTTTTGATGACCTGCTGCGACGCTTTTTTTCTGGCAAG
ATAGTCTTGTAAATGCGGGCCAAGATCTGCACACTGGTATTTCGGTTTTTGGGGCCGCGGGCGGCGACGG
GGCCCGTGCGTCCCAGCGCACATGTTCGGCGAGGCGGGGCCTGCGAGCGCGGCCACCGAGAATCGGACGG
GGGTAGTCTCAAGCTGGCCGGCCTGCTCTGGTGCCTGGCCTCGCGCCGCCGTGTATCGCCCCGCCCTGGG
CGGCAAGGCTGGCCCGGTCGGCACCAGTTGCGTGAGCGGAAAGATGGCCGCTTCCCGGCCCTGCTGCAGG
GAGCTCAAAATGGAGGACGCGGCGCTCGGGAGAGCGGGCGGGTGAGTCACCCACACAAAGGAAAAGGGCC
TTTCCGTCCTCAGCCGTCGCTTCATGTGACTCCACGGAGTACCGGGCGCCGTCCAGGCACCTCGATTAGT
TCTCGAGCTTTTGGAGTACGTCGTCTTTAGGTTGGGGGGAGGGGTTTTATGCGATGGAGTTTCCCCACAC
TGAGTGGGTGGAGACTGAAGTTAGGCCAGCTTGGCACTTGATGTAATTCTCCTTGGAATTTGCCCTTTTT
GAGTTTGGATCTTGGTTCATTCTCAAGCCTCAGACAGTGGTTCAAAGTTTTTTTCTTCCATTTCAGGTGT
CGTGACGTACGGCCACCATGACCGAGTACAAGCCCACGGTGCGCCTCGCCACCCGCGACGACGTCCCCAG
GGCCGTACGCACCCTCGCCGCCGCGTTCGCCGACTACCCCGCCACGCGCCACACCGTCGATCCGGACCGC
CACATCGAGCGGGTCACCGAGCTGCAAGAACTCTTCCTCACGCGCGTCGGGCTCGACATCGGCAAGGTGT
GGGTCGCGGACGACGGCGCCGCCGTGGCGGTCTGGACCACGCCGGAGAGCGTCGAAGCGGGGGCGGTGTT
CGCCGAGATCGGCCCGCGCATGGCCGAGTTGAGCGGTTCCCGGCTGGCCGCGCAGCAACAGATGGAAGGC
CTCCTGGCGCCGCACCGGCCCAAGGAGCCCGCGTGGTTCCTGGCCACCGTCGGAGTCTCGCCCGACCACC
AGGGCAAGGGTCTGGGCAGCGCCGTCGTGCTCCCCGGAGTGGAGGCGGCCGAGCGCGCCGGGGTGCCCGC
CTTCCTGGAGACCTCCGCGCCCCGCAACCTCCCCTTCTACGAGCGGCTCGGCTTCACCGTCACCGCCGAC
GTCGAGGTGCCCGAAGGACCGCGCACCTGGTGCATGACCCGCAAGCCCGGTGCCTGAACGCGTTAAGTCG
ACAATCAACCTCTGGATTACAAAATTTGTGAAAGATTGACTGGTATTCTTAACTATGTTGCTCCTTTTAC
GCTATGTGGATACGCTGCTTTAATGCCTTTGTATCATGCTATTGCTTCCCGTATGGCTTTCATTTTCTCC
TCCTTGTATAAATCCTGGTTGCTGTCTCTTTATGAGGAGTTGTGGCCCGTTGTCAGGCAACGTGGCGTGG
TGTGCACTGTGTTTGCTGACGCAACCCCCACTGGTTGGGGCATTGCCACCACCTGTCAGCTCCTTTCCGG
GACTTTCGCTTTCCCCCTCCCTATTGCCACGGCGGAACTCATCGCCGCCTGCCTTGCCCGCTGCTGGACA
GGGGCTCGGCTGTTGGGCACTGACAATTCCGTGGTGTTGTCGGGGAAATCATCGTCCTTTCCTTGGCTGC
TCGCCTGTGTTGCCACCTGGATTCTGCGCGGGACGTCCTTCTGCTACGTCCCTTCGGCCCTCAATCCAGC
GGACCTTCCTTCCCGCGGCCTGCTGCCGGCTCTGCGGCCTCTTCCGCGTCTTCGCCTTCGCCCTCAGACG
AGTCGGATCTCCCTTTGGGCCGCCTCCCCGCGTCGACTTTAAGACCAATGACTTACAAGGCAGCTGTAGA
TCTTAGCCACTTTTTAAAAGAAAAGGGGGGACTGGAAGGGCTAATTCACTCCCAACGAAGACAAGATCTG
CTTTTTGCTTGTACTGGGTCTCTCTGGTTAGACCAGATCTGAGCCTGGGAGCTCTCTGGCTAACTAGGGA
ACCCACTGCTTAAGCCTCAATAAAGCTTGCCTTGAGTGCTTCAAGTAGTGTGTGCCCGTCTGTTGTGTGA
CTCTGGTAACTAGAGATCCCTCAGACCCTTTTAGTCAGTGTGGAAAATCTCTAGCAGTACGTATAGTAGT
TCATGTCATCTTATTATTCAGTATTTATAACTTGCAAAGAAATGAATATCAGAGAGTGAGAGGAACTTGT
TTATTGCAGCTTATAATGGTTACAAATAAAGCAATAGCATCACAAATTTCACAAATAAAGCATTTTTTTC
ACTGCATTCTAGTTGTGGTTTGTCCAAACTCATCAATGTATCTTATCATGTCTGGCTCTAGCTATCCCGC
CCCTAACTCCGCCCATCCCGCCCCTAACTCCGCCCAGTTCCGCCCATTCTCCGCCCCATGGCTGACTAAT
TTTTTTTATTTATGCAGAGGCCGAGGCCGCCTCGGCCTCTGAGCTATTCCAGAAGTAGTGAGGAGGCTTT
TTTGGAGGCCTAGGGACGTACCCAATTCGCCCTATAGTGAGTCGTATTACGCGCGCTCACTGGCCGTCGT
TTTACAACGTCGTGACTGGGAAAACCCTGGCGTTACCCAACTTAATCGCCTTGCAGCACATCCCCCTTTC
GCCAGCTGGCGTAATAGCGAAGAGGCCCGCACCGATCGCCCTTCCCAACAGTTGCGCAGCCTGAATGGCG
AATGGG
[124 nt withheld, positions 3367-3490]
C
[91 nt withheld, positions 3492-3582]
A
[49 nt withheld, positions 3584-3632]
CCTTTGACGTTGGAGTCCACGTTCTTT
[37 nt withheld, positions 3660-3696]
ACCCTATCTCGGTCTATTCTTTTGATTTATAAGGGATTTTGCCGATTTCGGCCTATTGGTTAAAAAATGA
GCTGATTTAACAAAAATTTAACGCGAATTTTAACAAAATATTAACGCTTACAATTTAGGTGGCACTTTTC
GGGGAAATGTGCGCGGAACCCCTATTTGTTTATTTTTCTAAATACATTCAAATATGTATCCGCTCATGAG
ACAATAACCCTGATAAATGCTTCAATAATATTGAAAAAGGAAGAGTATGAGTATTCAACATTTCCGTGTC
GCCCTTATTCCCTTTTTTGCGGCATTTTGCCTTCCTGTTTTTGCTCACCCAGAAACGCTGGTGAAAGTAA
AAGATGCTGAAGATCAGTTGGGTGCACGAGTGGGTTACATCGAACTGGATCTCAACAGCGGTAAGATCCT
TGAGAGTTTTCGCCCCGAAGAACGTTTTCCAATGATGAGCACTTTTAAAGTTCTGCTATGTGGCGCGGTA
TTATCCCGTATTGACGCCGGGCAAGAGCAACTCGGTCGCCGCATACACTATTCTCAGAATGACTTGGTTG
AGTACTCACCAGTCACAGAAAAGCATCTTACGGATGGCATGACAGTAAGAGAATTATGCAGTGCTGCCAT
AACCATGAGTGATAACACTGCGGCCAACTTACTTCTGACAACGATCGGAGGACCGAAGGAGCTAACCGCT
TTTTTGCACAACATGGGGGATCATGTAACTCGCCTTGATCGTTGGGAACCGGAGCTGAATGAAGCCATAC
CAAACGACGAGCGTGACACCACGATGCCTGTAGCAATGGCAACAACGTTGCGCAAACTATTAACTGGCGA
ACTACTTACTCTAGCTTCCCGGCAACAATTAATAGACTGGATGGAGGCGGATAAAGTTGCAGGACCACTT
CTGCGCTCGGCCCTTCCGGCTGGCTGGTTTATTGCTGATAAATCTGGAGCCGGTGAGCGTGGGTCTCGCG
GTATCATTGCAGCACTGGGGCCAGATGGTAAGCCCTCCCGTATCGTAGTTATCTACACGACGGGGAGTCA
GGCAACTATGGATGAACGAAATAGACAGATCGCTGAGATAGGTGCCTCACTGATTAAGCATTGGTAACTG
TCAGACCAAGTTTACTCATATATACTTTAGATTGATTTAAAACTTCATTTTTAATTTAAAAGGATCTAGG
TGAAGATCCTTTTTGATAATCTCATGACCAAAATCCCTTAACGTGAGTTTTCGTTCCACTGAGCGTCAGA
CCCCGTAGAAAAGATCAAAGGATCTTCTTGAGATCCTTTTTTTCTGCGCGTAATCTGCTGCTTGCAAACA
AAAAAACCACCGCTACCAGCGGTGGTTTGTTTGCCGGATCAAGAGCTACCAACTCTTTTTCCGAAGGTAA
CTGGCTTCAGCAGAGCGCAGATACCAAATACTGTTCTTCTAGTGTAGCCGTAGTTAGGCCACCACTTCAA
GAACTCTGTAGCACCGCCTACATACCTCGCTCTGCTAATCCTGTTACCAGTGGCTGCTGCCAGTGGCGAT
AAGTCGTGTCTTACCGGGTTGGACTCAAGACGATAGTTACCGGATAAGGCGCAGCGGTCGGGCTGAACGG
GGGGTTCGTGCACACAGCCCAGCTTGGAGCGAACGACCTACACCGAACTGAGATACCTACAGCGTGAGCT
ATGAGAAAGCGCCACGCTTCCCGAAGGGAGAAAGGCGGACAGGTATCCGGTAAGCGGCAGGGTCGGAACA
GGAGAGCGCACGAGGGAGCTTCCAGGGGGAAACGCCTGGTATCTTTATAGTCCTGTCGGGTTTCGCCACC
TCTGACTTGAGCGTCGATTTTTGTGATGCTCGTCAGGGGGGCGGAGCCTATGGAAAAACGCCAGCAACGC
GGCCTTTTTACGGTTCCTGGCCTTTTGCTGGCCTTTTGCTCACATGTTCTTTCCTGCGTTATCCCCTGAT
TCTGTGGATAACCGTATTACCGCCTTTGAGTGAGCTGATACCGCTCGCCGCAGCCGAACGACCGAGCGCA
GCGAGTCAGTGAGCGAGGAAGCGGAAGAGCGCCCAATACGCAAACCGCCTCTCCCCGCGCGTTGGCCGAT
TCATTAATGCAGCTGGCACGACAGGTTTCCCGACTGGAAAGCGGGCAGTGAGCGCAACGCAATTAATGTG
AGTTAGCTCACTCATTAGGCACCCCAGGCTTTACACTTTATGCTTCCGGCTCGTATGTTGTGTGGAATTG
TGAGCGGATAACAATTTCACACAGGAAACAGCTATGACCATGATTACGCCAAGCGCGCAATTAACCCTCA
CTAAAGGGAACAAAAGCTGGAGCTGCAAGCTTAATGTAGTCTTATGCAATACTCTTGTAGTCTTGCAACA
TGGTAACGATGAGTTAGCAACATGCCTTACAAGGAGAGAAAAAGCACCGTGCATGCCGATTGGTGGAAGT
AAGGTGGTACGATCGTGCCTTATTAGGAAGGCAACAGACGGGTCTGACATGGATTGGACGAACCACTGAA
TTGCCGCATTGCAGAGATATTGTATTTAAGTGCCTAGCTCGATACATAAACGGGTCTCTCTGGTTAGACC
AGATCTGAGCCTGGGAGCTCTCTGGCTAACTAGGGAACCCACTGCTTAAGCCTCAATAAAGCTTGCCTTG
AGTGCTTCAAGTAGTGTGTGCCCGTCTGTTGTGTGACTCTGGTAACTAGAGATCCCTCAGACCCTTTTAG
TCAGTGTGGAAAATCTCTAGCAGTGGCGCCCGAACAGGGACTTGAAAGCGAAAGGGAAACCAGAGGAGCT
CTCTCGACGCAGGACTCGGCTTGCTGAAGCGCGCACGGCAAGAGGCGAGGGGCGGCGACTGGTGAGTACG
CCAAAAATTTTGACTAGCGGAGGCTAGAAGGAGAGAGATGGGTGCGAGAGCGTCAGTATTAAGCGGGGGA
GAATTAGATCGCGATGGGAAAAAATTCGGTTAAGGCCAGGGGGAAAGAAAAAATATAAATTAAAACATAT
AGTATGGGCAAGCAGGGAGCTAGAACGATTCGCAGTTAATCCTGGCCTGTTAGAAACATCAGAAGGCTGT
AGACAAATACTGGGACAGCTACAACCATCCCTTCAGACAGGATCAGAAGAACTTAGATCATTATATAATA
CAGTAGCAACCCTCTATTGTGTGCATCAAAGGATAGAGATAAAAGACACCAAGGAAGCTTTAGACAAGAT
AGAGGAAGAGCAAAACAAAAGTAAGACCACCGCACAGCAAGCGGCCGCTGATCTTCAGACCTGGAGGAGG
AGATATGAGGGACAATTGGAGAAGTGAATTATATAAATATAAAGTAGTAAAAATTGAACCATTAGGAGTA
GCACCCACCAAGGCAAAGAGAAGAGTGGTGCAGAGAGAAAAAAGAGCAGTGGGAATAGGAGCTTTGTTCC
TTGGGTTCTTGGGAGCAGCAGGAAGCACTATGGGCGCAGCGTCAATGACGCTGACGGTACAGGCCAGACA
ATTATTGTCTGGTATAGTGCAGCAGCAGAACAATTTGCTGAGGGCTATTGAGGCGCAACAGCATCTGTTG
CAACTCACAGTCTGGGGCATCAAGCAGCTCCAGGCAAGAATCCTGGCTGTGGAAAGATACCTAAAGGATC
AACAGCTCCTGGGGATTTGGGGTTGCTCTGGAAAACTCATTTGCACCACTGCTGTGCCTTGGAATGCTAG
TTGGAGTAATAAATCTCTGGAACAGATTTGGAATCACACGACCTGGATGGAGTGGGACAGAGAAATTAAC
AATTACACAAGCTTAATACACTCCTTAATTGAAGAATCGCAAAACCAGCAAGAAAAGAATGAACAAGAAT
TATTGGAATTAGATAAATGGGCAAGTTTGTGGAATTGGTTTAACATAACAAATTGGCTGTGGTATATAAA
ATTATTCATAATGATAGTAGGAGGCTTGGTAGGTTTAAGAATAGTTTTTGCTGTACTTTCTATAGTGAAT
AGAGTTAGGCAGGGATATTCACCATTATCGTTTCAGACCCACCTCCCAACCCCGAGGGGACCCAGAGAGG
GCCTATTTCCCATGATTCCTTCATATTTGCATATACGATACAAGGCTGTTAGAGAGATAATTAGAATTAA
TTTGACTGTAAACACAAAGATATTAGTACAAAATACGTGACGTAGAAAGTAATAATTTCTTGGGTAGTTT
GCAGTTTTAAAATTATGTTTTAAAATGGACTATCATATGCTTACCGTAACTTGAAAGTATTTCGATTTCT
TGGCTTTATATATCTTGTGGAAAGGACGAAACACCGCTCGGCTGAAGTCTAAGAAGGTTTTAGAGCTAGA
AATAGCAAGTTAAAATAAGGCTAGTCCGTTATCAACTTGAAAAAGTGGCACCGAGTCGGTGCTTTTTTAA
GCTTGGCGTAACTAGATCTTGAGACAAATGGCAGTATTCATCCACAATTTTAAAAGAAAAGGGGGGATTG
GGGGGTACAGTGCAGGGGAAAGAATAGTAGACATAATAGCAACAGACATACAAACTAAAGAATTACAAAA
ACAAATTACAAAAATTCAAAATTTTCGGGTTTATTACAGGGACAGCAGAGATCCACTTTGGCGCCGGCTC
GAGGGGG
Features (pLannotate 1.2.2; 29 found; start..end, strand, type, name):
     14..80      +  CDS            small t antigen (fragment): SV40 (simian virus 40) small t antigen
    106..317     +  promoter       EF-1α core promoter: core promoter for human elongation factor EF-1α
    318..1256    +  intron         EF-1α intron A: intron upstream of the start codon of human EF-1α
   1278..1877    +  CDS            PuroR (fragment): puromycin N-acetyltransferase; pac from Streptomyces; confers resistance to puromycin
   1893..2481    +  misc_feature   WPRE: woodchuck hepatitis virus posttranscriptional regulatory element
   2532..2551    +  misc_feature   cPPT/CTS (fragment): central polypurine tract and central termination sequence of HIV-1
   2553..2786    +  LTR            3' LTR (ΔU3): self-inactivating 3' long terminal repeat (LTR) from HIV-1
   2864..2985    +  polyA_signal   SV40 poly(A) signal: SV40 polyadenylation signal
   3025..3160    +  rep_origin     SV40 ori: SV40 origin of replication
   3181..3199    -  promoter       T7 promoter: promoter for bacteriophage T7 RNA polymerase
   3207..3362    +  CDS            lacZα (fragment): LacZα fragment of β-galactosidase; lacZ fragment
   3367..3795    +  rep_origin     f1 ori (sequence partly withheld): f1 bacteriophage origin of replication; arrow indicates direction of (+) strand synthesis
   3848..3952    +  promoter       AmpR promoter: bla
   3953..4813    +  CDS            AmpR: β-lactamase; bla; confers resistance to ampicillin, carbenicillin, and related antibiotics
   4984..5572    +  rep_origin     ori: high-copy-number ColE1/pMB1/pBR322/pUC origin of replication
   5755..5847    +  CDS            lacI (fragment): lac repressor; lacI; The lac repressor binds to the lac operator to inhibit transcription in E. coli. This inhibition can be relieved by adding lactose or isopropyl-β-D-thiogalactopyranoside (IPTG).
   5860..5881    +  protein_bind   CAP binding site: CAP binding activates transcription in the presence of cAMP. E. coli catabolite activator protein
   5896..5926    +  promoter       lac promoter: promoter for the E. coli lac operon
   5934..5950    +  protein_bind   lac operator: The lac repressor binds to the lac operator to inhibit transcription in E. coli. This inhibition can be relieved by adding lactose or isopropyl-β-D-thiogalactopyranoside (IPTG). lac repressor encoded by lacI
   5995..6013    +  promoter       T3 promoter: promoter for bacteriophage T3 RNA polymerase
   6041..6267    +  promoter       RSV promoter: Rous sarcoma virus enhancer/promoter
   6268..6448    +  LTR            5' LTR (truncated): truncated 5' long terminal repeat (LTR) from HIV-1
   6495..6620    +  misc_feature   HIV-1 Ψ: packaging signal of human immunodeficiency virus type 1
   6604..6967    +  CDS            HIV-1 gag (fragment): gag protein from human immunodeficiency virus 1; gag
   7113..7346    +  misc_feature   RRE: The Rev response element (RRE) of HIV-1 allows for Rev-dependent mRNA export from the nucleus to the cytoplasm.
   7723..7749    +  CDS            Rev (fragment): human immunodeficiency virus 1 (HIV-1) Rev protein; rev; enhances nuclear export of unspliced and incompletely spliced viral mRNAs
   7753..7993    +  promoter       U6 promoter: RNA polymerase III promoter for human U6 snRNA
   8023..8098    +  misc_RNA       gRNA scaffold: guide RNA scaffold for the Streptococcus pyogenes CRISPR/Cas9 system
   8154..8271    +  misc_feature   cPPT/CTS: central polypurine tract and central termination sequence of HIV-1
