[The description below was written by a language model from this plasmid's Addgene catalogue record and pLannotate feature annotations shown in this document.]
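Description:
TNIK gRNA (BRDN0001149026) is a third-generation lentiviral guide RNA plasmid built on the lentiGuide-Puro backbone and designed to target human TNIK for CRISPR-Cas9 knockout. It is one of the individual clones corresponding to a human kinome gRNA library, and the guide was designed against multiple TNIK transcript variants. In bacteria the 8.3 kb plasmid is maintained through a high-copy ColE1/pUC-type origin and selected with ampicillin via the β-lactamase gene. An f1 origin, an SV40 origin and remnants of a lac/T7/T3 cloning region are also present in the backbone.

The lentiviral transfer cassette begins with an RSV promoter fused to a truncated HIV-1 5' LTR, which makes genomic RNA production Tat-independent. This is followed by the Ψ packaging signal with adjoining gag sequence and the Rev response element for nuclear export of the full-length transcript. Within the proviral region, a human U6 RNA polymerase III promoter drives the TNIK-specific spacer, which sits in the short gap between the promoter and the Streptococcus pyogenes Cas9 gRNA scaffold. A cPPT/CTS element follows, then an EF-1α promoter (annotated as core promoter plus intron A) that expresses puromycin N-acetyltransferase for selecting transduced mammalian cells. A WPRE enhances transcript expression, and a self-inactivating ΔU3 3' LTR limits LTR-driven transcription after integration.

The plasmid does not encode Cas9, so it is meant to be used with a separate Cas9 vector or in cells that already express Cas9. Virus production also requires packaging and envelope functions supplied in trans.
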