Addgene plasmid #75851: TNIK gRNA (BRDN0001149026)
Purpose: 3rd generation lentiviral gRNA plasmid targeting human TNIK
Depositing lab: John Doench & David Root. Depositing organization: Broad Institute. Publication: Optimized sgRNA design to maximize activity and minimize off-target effects of CRISPR-Cas9. Doench JG, Fusi N, Sullender M, Hegde M, Vaimberg EW, Donovan KF, Smith I, Tothova Z, Wilen C, Orchard R, Virgin HW, Listgarten J, Root DE. Nat Biotechnol. 2016 Jan 18. doi: 10.1038/nbt.3437. PubMed 26780180.
Backbone
  Vector backbone: lentiGuide-Puro
  Backbone manufacturer: Zhang Lab (Addgene plasmid # 52963)
  Vector type: Mammalian Expression, Lentiviral, CRISPR
  Selectable markers: Puromycin
Growth in bacteria
  Bacterial resistance: Ampicillin, 100 μg/mL
  Growth temperature: 37°C
  Growth strain: DH5alpha
  Copy number: High Copy
Gene/Insert
  Gene/Insert name: TNIK (alt names: TNIK; NM_001161560.1)
  gRNA/shRNA sequence: CTCGGCTGAAGTCTAAGAAG
  Species: H. sapiens (human)
  Entrez Gene: TNIK (a.k.a. MRT54)
  Promoter: hU6
  Cloning method: Unknown
  Sequencing primers: 5′ U6-F; 3′ pS2-R
Terms and licenses: Academic/Nonprofit Terms; Industry Terms: Not Available to Industry
Depositor comments: The gRNA was designed to target the following Genbank reference sequence(s): NM_001161560.1,NM_001161561.1,NM_001161562.1,NM_001161563.1,NM_001161564.1,NM_001161565.1,NM_001161566.1,NM_015028.2. Note that this plasmid does NOT contain Cas9. It should be used in conjunction with lentiCas9-Blast (Addgene #52962) or otherwise with cell lines already expressing Cas9. Browse the full kinome gRNA library at http://www.addgene.org/pooled-library/broadgpp-human-kinome/ or visit http://www.broadinstitute.org/rnai/public/ for detailed protocols and information.
How to cite: TNIK gRNA (BRDN0001149026) was a gift from John Doench & David Root (Addgene plasmid # 75851 ; http://n2t.net/addgene:75851 ; RRID:Addgene_75851)
