>Addgene plasmid #75851 | TNIK gRNA (BRDN0001149026) | depositor partial sequence | sequence record 143311 | Target Sequence
CTCGGCTGAAGTCTAAGAAG
