>Addgene plasmid #75851 | TNIK gRNA (BRDN0001149026) | addgene partial sequence | sequence record 184691 | hU6-F
TAGAAAGTAATAATTTCTTGGGTAGTTTGCAGTTTTAAAATTATGTTTTAAAATGGACTATCATATGCTT
ACCGTAACTTGAAAGTATTTCGATTTCTTGGCTTTATATATCTTGTGGAAAGGACGAAACACCGCTCGGC
TGAAGTCTAAGAAGGTTTTAGAGCTAGAAATAGCAAGTTAAAATAAGGCTAGTCCGTTATCAACTTGAAA
AAGTGGCACCGAGTCGGTGCTTTTTTAAGCTTGGCGTAACTAGATCTTGAGACAAATGGCAGTATTCATC
CACAATTTTAAAAGAAAAGGGGGGATTGGGGGGTACAGTGCAGGGGAAAGAATAGTAGACATAATAGCAA
CAGACATACAAACTAAAGAATTACAAAAACAAATTACAAAAATTCAAAATTTTCGGGTTTATTACAGGGA
CAGCAGAGATCCACTTTGGCGCCGGCTCGAGGGGGCCCGGGTGCAAAGATGGATAAAGTTTTAAACAGAG
AGGAATCTTTGCAGCTAATGGACCTTCTAGGTCTTGAAAGGAGTGGGAATTGGCTCCGGTGCCCGTCAGT
GGGCAGAGCG
